>Addgene plasmid #245251 | pEF myc-SHP2(Q510K)-TurboID | addgene full sequence | sequence record 487433 | Addgene NGS Result
AAAAAAAATTAGTCAGCCATGGGGCGGAGAATGGGCGGAACTGGGCGGAGTTAGGGGCGGGATGGGCGGA
GTTAGGGGCGGGACTATGGTTGCTGACTAATTGAGATGCATGCTTTGCATACTTCTGCCTGCTGGGGAGC
CTGGGGACTTTCCACACCTGGTTGCTGACTAATTGAGATGCATGCTTTGCATACTTCTGCCTGCTGGGGA
GCCTGGGGACTTTCCACACCCTAACTGACACACATTCCACAGAATTAATTCGCGTTAAATTTTTGTTAAA
TCAGCTCATTTTTTAACCAATAGGCCGAAATCGGCAAAATCCCTTATAAATCAAAAGAATAGACCGAGAT
AGGGT
[37 nt withheld, positions 356-392]
AAAGAACGTGGACTCCAACGTCAAAGG
[49 nt withheld, positions 420-468]
T
[91 nt withheld, positions 470-560]
G
[124 nt withheld, positions 562-685]
GGGGATACCCCCTAGAGCCCCAGCTGGTTCTTTCCGCCTCAGAAGCCATAGAGCCCACCGCATCCCCAGC
ATGCCTGCTATTGTCTTCCCAATCCTCCCCCTTGCTGTCCTGCCCCACCCCACCCCCCAGAATAGAATGA
CACCTACTCAGACAATGCGATGCAATTTCCTCATTTTATTAGGAAAGGACAGTGGGAGTGGCACCTTCCA
GGGTCAAGGAAGGCACGGGGGAGGGGCAAACAACAGATGGCTGGCAACTAGAAGGCACAGTCGAGGCTGA
TCAGCGGGTTTAAACTTAGTCCAGGGTCAGGCGCTCCAGGGGAGGCAGCTGCAGCTTTTCGGCAGACCGC
AGACTGATTTCTCCGCCCATCCAGGGTTTGATAACTCCGTCCTGTTCCAGCAGCAGGGCTCCCTGTTTAT
CAATCCCCCGGCTAATCCCGAAAATCTCTTTGTCCCCAATGATCAGCTTCACGGGTCTATTGATGAAGTT
ATCCAGCTTCTCCCACCGTGGCAGATATGGAGCCAGGCCTTCCTGCTCGAACAGTTCCAGGGCTGCCCGC
AGCTCTCGGATCAGCGTAGCGGCCAGAGTATTCCTGTCCAGGTTAATCCCTGCTTCCTGCAGTGTGATCC
AGCCCTGATTGACCACGCTTTCCTCCACGCGCCTCATAGCCACGTTAATCCCGGCGCCAATGACGATCTG
TGCAGCATCGCCTGTTATTCCGGCCAGCTCCACCAGGATGCCTGCCAGCTTTCTATCCTGCAGATACAGG
TCATTGGGCCATTTGACTCGCACCTTGTCTGCTCCCAGCTTTCGCAGCGCTTCTGCCATGACAATTCCGA
TGACCGGGCCCAGGCCGATTGCTGCTGGTCCCCGCTTCAGGCGCCAAAACATACTCAGGTACAGGTTAGC
TCCAAAAGGAGAGAACCATTTCCTCCCTCTGCTTCCTCTCCCTGCCTGCTGATATTCTGCAATGCAAGCA
TCCCCACTCTTCAGCTCGCCGATTCGATCCAGCAGGTACTGATTGGTGGAGTCGACCACAGGCAGGACTG
CCACGCTCCCGCCGTCCAGCTGTCCCAGAATCTGTTTAGCGTTCAGCAGCGGGATAGGCTCGGGCAGAGA
GTAGCCCTTTCCGGGCACGGTGAACACGTCCACGCCCCAGTCGCGCAGAGTCTGAATGTGCTTGTTGATA
GCGGCCCTGGACATGCCCAGGGTTTCTCCCAGCTGTTCGCCACTATGGAACTCGCCATTAGCCAGGAGAG
CGATCAGCTTCAGAGGCACAGTATTGTCTTTTCTGAAACTTTTCTGCTGTTGCATCAGGCCCACGTTTTC
ATAGACTCTAGCACTGTCTTCTCTCATTTCTGCACAGGGTGGCGTTGGAGTACAAGGCGGGAGAGGGCTC
TGATCTCCACTCGTCTGGTCCGCTAGAGAATACTTAATATTTGTATATTCGTGCCCTTTCCTCTTGCTTT
TCTGCTCTTCTTCAATCCTGCGCTGTAGTGTTTCAATATAATGCTGGACCGCCATATAGATAAATCGGTA
CTTTGCTTCTGTCTGGACCATCCCTGACCTCTGAGACCGCACCATCTGGATGGTTTTGGGAACGTCAATA
TCGCAGTCAACACCTTTCTCTCTGATGATGTCAATAAGAATATCAATCACAATGAACGTCCCTGTCCGGC
CAATTCCAGCACTGCAGTGCACCACGACCGGCCCTGCATCCATGATGCTCTCCTGCTTATGGTGCACCTC
CTCCAGGAAGTCCAGCACGCCCCCAGGGTCGCTGGGCACGCCGTGGTCCGGCCAGGTCCGAAAGTGGTAT
TGCCAGACCGTTCTCTCCGTATTCCCTTGTCCAACCTTTGAAAGTTTAAGTTCTCTTAGCGTATAGTCAT
GAGCGGCGCTTTCTTTGACGTTCCTAACACGCATGACGCCATATTCTTTTAGAGCATACTCATCAGGCCA
GTATTTGACACATTTACTCTTTCCTCTCTCCACTTCTTTCGTTGTCATGACAATCACTCGGGAGTTTTCT
TGGAACACCATCCGCCAAAAGTCATTCACCGTGTTTTGCAGGCAGCCTTGTGTGGCAATGTAACTCTTTT
TGGGCTTTGAATTGTTGCACTTGGTTTCAAATTCAGGCATGATGATATTTGCATTGATGTAATCTGAAAC
AGGCTCATTGGGATCACCATCGTGTAGGACAACCCTGGTATGATCAAAGGGCAGGATGTTTTTATATCTA
TTTTTGTTTTTGTTTTCTTGCCTTTGACCCTCTTTTCGGCTGTAGAGAAGTTTGCACTCCTGTTGTTGTA
GTGTCTCAAATTCTTCCCAAAAGCCTTGTTTGACTTTATCTGTGGTCTCAGCTAATTTGCTTAGTTCTCG
AACTCTGCTTTCTATTTCAGCAGCATTTATACGAGTCGTGTTAAGGGGCTGCTTGAGTTGTAGTACTGTA
CCCAATGTTTCCACCATAGGATTCTTCTTATAATGTTCCACAAGATCTGTCAAAGAATCAAACCGTTCTC
CTCCACCAACGTCGTATTTCAGTTCCTGACAGCGAATCATAACATGGGTCACTTTAGACTTGCCGTCATT
GCTCTCCCCTTTGTCATCACCAGTGCGCACAGAAAGAACAAAATCTCCAGGGTGGCTCTGGCTCTCTCGT
ACAAGAAAACTACCATGTTTTCCTTTTTCAGTTAATAATTTCTCTGCTTCTTTCCCAGAGAGATGTCCAT
GAAACCACCTTTCAGAGGTAGGATCTGCACAGTTCAGAGGATATTTAAGCTCAATGACATCTCCATTCTT
CTCTTTTAATTGCCCGTGATGTTCCATGTAATACTGGACCAACTCAGCCAAAGTGGCAAATTTCTCCCCT
CCATACAGGTCATAGTAATCACCAGTGTTCTGAATCTTGATGTGGGTGACAGCTCCATTTCTTCTAACGG
AAAGTGTGAAGTCTCCAGGGTTACTTTTACTAGGCCTTGCCAAAAAACTGCCATCAACTCCTCTTGTCAA
CAGTAGGTTTTCTGCCTCCACACCAGTGATATTTGGGTGAAACCATCTCCGCGATGTCATCTGCCCAGAC
TGCCCTCCCAGATCCTCTTCTGAGATGAGTTTTTGTTCCATGGTGAAGGGCCCTCTAGACTCGAGCGGCC
GCCACTGTGCTGGATATCTGCAGAATTCCACCACACTGGACTAGTGGATCCGAGCTCGGTACCAAGCTTA
CCTAGCCAGCTTGGGTCTCCCTATAGTGAGTCGTATTAGTACCAAGCTAATTCCTCACGACACCTGAAAT
GGAAGAAAAAAACTTTGAACCACTGTCTGAGGCTTGAGAATGAACCAAGATCCAAACTCAAAAAGGGCAA
ATTCCAAGGAGAATTACATCAAGTGCCAAGCTGGCCTAACTTCAGTCTCCACCCACTCAGTGTGGGGAAA
CTCCATCGCATAAAACCCCTCCCCCCAACCTAAAGACGACGTACTCCAAAAGCTCGAGAACTAATCGAGG
TGCCTGGACGGCGCCCGGTACTCCGTGGAGTCACATGAAGCGACGGCTGAGGACGGAAAGGCCCTTTTCC
TTTGTGTGGGTGACTCACCCGCCCGCTCTCCCGAGCGCCGCGTCCTCCATTTTGAGCTCCCTGCAGCAGG
GCCGGGAAGCGGCCATCTTTCCGCTCACGCAACTGGTGCCGACCGGGCCAGCCTTGCCGCCCAGGGCGGG
GCGATACACGGCGGCGCGAGGCCAGGCACCAGAGCAGGCCGGCCAGCTTGAGACTACCCCCGTCCGATTC
TCGGTGGCCGCGCTCGCAGGCCCCGCCTCGCCGAACATGTGCGCTGGGACGCACGGGCCCCGTCGCCGCC
CGCGGCCCCAAAAACCGAAATACCAGTGTGCAGATCTTGGCCCGCATTTACAAGACTATCTTGCCAGAAA
AAAAGCGTCGCAGCAGGTCATCAAAAATTTTAAATGGCTAGAGACTTATCGAAAGCAGCGAGACAGGCGC
GAAGGTGCCACCAGATTCGCACGCGGCGGCCCCAGCGCCCAGGCCAGGCCTCAACTCAAGCACGAGGCGA
AGGGGCTCCTTAAGCGCAAGGCCTCGAACTCTCCCACCCACTTCCAACCCGAAGCTCGGGATCAAGAATC
ACGTACTGCAGCCAGGTGGAAGTAATTCAAGGCACGCAAGGGCCATAACCCGTAAAGAGGCCAGGCCCGC
GGGAACCACACACGGCACTTACCTGTGTTCTGGCGGCAAACCCGTTGCGAAAAAGAACGTTCACGGCGAC
TACTGCACTTATATACGGTTCTCCCCCACCCTCGGGAAAAAGGCGGAGCCAGTACACGACATCACTTTCC
CAGTTTACCCCGCGCCACCTTCTCTAGGCACCGGTTCAATTGCCGACCCCTCCCCCCAACTTCTCGGGGA
CTGTGGGCGATGTGCGCTCTGCCCACTGACGGGCACCGGAGCCAATTCCCACTCCTTTCAAGACCTAGAA
GGTCCATTAGCTGCAAAGATTCCTCTCTGTTTAAAACTTTATCCATCTTTGCAAAGCTTTTTGCAAAAGC
CTAGTCAATAATCAATGTCAACGCGTATATCTGGCCCGTACATCGCGAAGCAGCGCAAAACGCCTAACCC
TAAGCAGATTCTTCATGCAATTGTCGGTCAAGCCTTGCCTTGTTGTAGCTTAAATTTTGCTCGCGCACTA
CTCAGCGACCTCCAACACACAAGCAGGGAGCAGATACTGGCTTAACTATGCGGCATCAGAGCAGATTGTA
CTGAGAGTGCACCATAGGGGATCGGGAGATCTCCCGATCCGTCGACGTCAGGTGGCACTTTTCGGGGAAA
TGTGCGCGGAACCCCTATTTGTTTATTTTTCTAAATACATTCAAATATGTATCCGCTCATGAGACAATAA
CCCTGATAAATGCTTCAATAATATTGAAAAAGGAAGAGTATGAGTATTCAACATTTCCGTGTCGCCCTTA
TTCCCTTTTTTGCGGCATTTTGCCTTCCTGTTTTTGCTCACCCAGAAACGCTGGTGAAAGTAAAAGATGC
TGAAGATCAGTTGGGTGCACGAGTGGGTTACATCGAACTGGATCTCAACAGCGGTAAGATCCTTGAGAGT
TTTCGCCCCGAAGAACGTTTTCCAATGATGAGCACTTTTAAAGTTCTGCTATGTGGCGCGGTATTATCCC
GTATTGACGCCGGGCAAGAGCAACTCGGTCGCCGCATACACTATTCTCAGAATGACTTGGTTGAGTACTC
ACCAGTCACAGAAAAGCATCTTACGGATGGCATGACAGTAAGAGAATTATGCAGTGCTGCCATAACCATG
AGTGATAACACTGCGGCCAACTTACTTCTGACAACGATCGGAGGACCGAAGGAGCTAACCGCTTTTTTGC
ACAACATGGGGGATCATGTAACTCGCCTTGATCGTTGGGAACCGGAGCTGAATGAAGCCATACCAAACGA
CGAGCGTGACACCACGATGCCTGTAGCAATGGCAACAACGTTGCGCAAACTATTAACTGGCGAACTACTT
ACTCTAGCTTCCCGGCAACAATTAATAGACTGGATGGAGGCGGATAAAGTTGCAGGACCACTTCTGCGCT
CGGCCCTTCCGGCTGGCTGGTTTATTGCTGATAAATCTGGAGCCGGTGAGCGTGGGTCTCGCGGTATCAT
TGCAGCACTGGGGCCAGATGGTAAGCCCTCCCGTATCGTAGTTATCTACACGACGGGGAGTCAGGCAACT
ATGGATGAACGAAATAGACAGATCGCTGAGATAGGTGCCTCACTGATTAAGCATTGGTAACTGTCAGACC
AAGTTTACTCATATATACTTTAGATTGATTTAAAACTTCATTTTTAATTTAAAAGGATCTAGGTGAAGAT
CCTTTTTGATAATCTCATGACCAAAATCCCTTAACGTGAGTTTTCGTTCCACTGAGCGTCAGACCCCGTA
GAAAAGATCAAAGGATCTTCTTGAGATCCTTTTTTTCTGCGCGTAATCTGCTGCTTGCAAACAAAAAAAC
CACCGCTACCAGCGGTGGTTTGTTTGCCGGATCAAGAGCTACCAACTCTTTTTCCGAAGGTAACTGGCTT
CAGCAGAGCGCAGATACCAAATACTGTTCTTCTAGTGTAGCCGTAGTTAGGCCACCACTTCAAGAACTCT
GTAGCACCGCCTACATACCTCGCTCTGCTAATCCTGTTACCAGTGGCTGCTGCCAGTGGCGATAAGTCGT
GTCTTACCGGGTTGGACTCAAGACGATAGTTACCGGATAAGGCGCAGCGGTCGGGCTGAACGGGGGGTTC
GTGCACACAGCCCAGCTTGGAGCGAACGACCTACACCGAACTGAGATACCTACAGCGTGAGCTATGAGAA
AGCGCCACGCTTCCCGAAGGGAGAAAGGCGGACAGGTATCCGGTAAGCGGCAGGGTCGGAACAGGAGAGC
GCACGAGGGAGCTTCCAGGGGGAAACGCCTGGTATCTTTATAGTCCTGTCGGGTTTCGCCACCTCTGACT
TGAGCGTCGATTTTTGTGATGCTCGTCAGGGGGGCGGAGCCTATGGAAAAACGCCAGCAACGCGGCCTTT
TTACGGTTCCTGGCCTTTTGCTCACATGTTCTTTCCTGCGTTATCCCCTGATTCTGTGGATAACCGTATT
ACCGCCTTTGAGTGAGCTGATACCGCTCGCCGCAGCCGAACGACCGAGCGCAGCGAGTCAGTGAGCGAGG
AAGCGGAAGAGCGCCCAATACGCAAACCGCCTCTCCCCGCGCGTTGGCCGATTCATTAATGCAGCTGGCA
CGACAGGTTTCCCGACTGGAAAGCGGGCAGTGAGCGCAACGCAATTAATGTGAGTTAGCTCACTCATTAG
GCACCCCAGGCTTTACACTTTATGCTTCCGGCTCGTATGTTGTGTGGAATTGTGAGCGGATAACAATTTC
ACACAGGAAACAGCTATGACCATGATTACGCCAAGCTCTAGCTAGAGGTCGACGGTATACAGACATGATA
AGATACATTGATGAGTTTGGACAAACCACAACTAGAATGCAGTGAAAAAAATGCTTTATTTGTGAAATTT
GTGATGCTATTGCTTTATTTGTAACCATTATAAGCTGCAATAAACAAGTTGGGGTGGGCGAAGAACTCCA
GCATGAGATCCCCGCGCTGGAGGATCATCCAGCCGGCGTCCCGGAAAACGATTCCGAAGCCCAACCTTTC
ATAGAAGGCGGCGGTGGAATCGAAATCTCGTAGCACGTGTCAGTCCTGCTCCTCGGCCACGAAGTGCTTA
GCCCTCCCACACATAACCAGAGGGCAGCAATTCACGAATCCCAACTGCCGTCGGCTGTCCATCACTGTCC
TTCACTATGGCTTTGATCCCAGGATGCAGATCGAGAAGCACCTGTCGGCACCGTCCGCAGGGGCTCAAGA
TGCCCCTGTTCTCATTTCCGATCGCGACGATACAAGTCAGGTTGCCAGCTGCCGCAGCAGCAGCAGTGCC
CAGCACCACGAGTTCTGCACAAGGTCCCCCAGTAAAATGATATACATTGACACCAGTGAAGATGCGGCCG
TCGCTAGAGAGAGCTGCGCTGGCGACGCTGTAGTCTTCAGAGATGGGGATGCTGTTGATTGTAGCCGTTG
CTCTTTCAATGAGGGTGGATTCTTCTTGAGACAAAGGCTTGGCCATGGTTTAGTTCCTCACCTTGTCGTA
TTATACTATGCCGATATACTATGCCGATGATTAATTGTCAACACGTGCTGATCAGATCCGAAAATGGATA
TACAAGCTCCCGGGAGCTTTTTGCAAAAGCCTAGGCCTCCAAAAAAGCCTCCTCACTACTTCTGGAATAG
CTCAGAGGCAGAGGCGGCCTCGGCCTCTGCATAAAT
Features (pLannotate 1.2.2; 25 found; start..end, strand, type, name):
    257..685     -  rep_origin     f1 ori (sequence partly withheld): f1 bacteriophage origin of replication; arrow indicates direction of (+) strand synthesis
    706..727     -  promoter       SV40 promoter (fragment): SV40 enhancer and early promoter
    731..955     -  polyA_signal   bGH poly(A) signal: bovine growth hormone polyadenylation signal
    987..1013    -  CDS            NES: nuclear export signal from the HIV Rev protein (Fischer et al., 1995)
   1020..1976    -  CDS            TurboID: mutant of the E. coli biotin ligase BioID engineered for improved catalytic efficiency (Branon et al., 2018)
   1977..3755    -  CDS            PTPN11: PTN11_HUMAN - Also known as PTP2C, SHPTP2. Experimental evidence at protein level: Swiss-Prot protein existence level 1. Acts downstream of various receptor and cytoplasmic protein tyrosine kinases to participate in the signal transduction from the cell surface to the nucleus (PubMed:10655584, PubMed:18559669, PubMed:18829466, PubMed:26742426, PubMed:28074573). Positively regulates MAPK signal transduction pathway (PubMed:28074573). Dephosphorylates GAB1, ARHGAP35 and EGFR (PubMed:28074573). Dephosphorylates ROCK2 at 'Tyr-722' resulting in stimulation of its RhoA binding activity (PubMed:18559
   3925..3943    -  promoter       T7 promoter: promoter for bacteriophage T7 RNA polymerase
   3960..5138    -  promoter       EF-1α promoter: strong constitutive promoter for human elongation factor EF-1α
   5145..5211    -  CDS            small t antigen (fragment): SV40 (simian virus 40) small t antigen
   5220..5239    -  promoter       SRα promoter (fragment): hybrid promoter consisting of the SV40 early promoter plus part of the long terminal repeat of human T-lymphotrophic virus 1
   5236..5254    -  enhancer       CMV enhancer (fragment): human cytomegalovirus immediate early enhancer
   5409..5461    +  misc_feature   bom (fragment): basis of mobility region from pBR322
   5520..5624    +  promoter       AmpR promoter: bla
   5625..6485    +  CDS            AmpR: β-lactamase; bla; confers resistance to ampicillin, carbenicillin, and related antibiotics
   6656..7244    +  rep_origin     ori: high-copy-number ColE1/pMB1/pBR322/pUC origin of replication
   7416..7508    +  CDS            lacI (fragment): lac repressor; lacI; The lac repressor binds to the lac operator to inhibit transcription in E. coli. This inhibition can be relieved by adding lactose or isopropyl-β-D-thiogalactopyranoside (IPTG).
   7521..7542    +  protein_bind   CAP binding site: CAP binding activates transcription in the presence of cAMP. E. coli catabolite activator protein
   7557..7587    +  promoter       lac promoter: promoter for the E. coli lac operon
   7595..7611    +  protein_bind   lac operator: The lac repressor binds to the lac operator to inhibit transcription in E. coli. This inhibition can be relieved by adding lactose or isopropyl-β-D-thiogalactopyranoside (IPTG). lac repressor encoded by lacI
   7684..7805    -  polyA_signal   SV40 poly(A) signal: SV40 polyadenylation signal
   7800..7925    -  CDS            ble (fragment): BLE_KLEPN - Experimental evidence at protein level: Swiss-Prot protein existence level 1. Binding protein with a strong affinity to the bleomycin family of antibiotics. Binds to CL990; an antimitotic-antibiotic compound. From Klebsiella pneumoniae.
   7935..7962    -  CDS            BleoR (fragment): antibiotic-binding protein; Sh ble from Streptoalloteichus hindustanus; confers resistance to bleomycin, phleomycin, and Zeocin™
   7963..8361    -  CDS            BSD: blasticidin S deaminase; Aspergillus terreus BSD; confers resistance to blasticidin
   8380..8427    -  promoter       EM7 promoter: synthetic bacterial promoter&nbsp
   8475..243     -  promoter       SV40 promoter (across the origin): SV40 enhancer and early promoter
