[The description below was written by a language model from this plasmid's Addgene catalogue record and pLannotate feature annotations shown in this document.]
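Description:
pEF myc-SHP2(Q510K)-TurboID is a mammalian expression plasmid built on the pEF backbone for proximity-labeling proteomics with the human tyrosine phosphatase SHP2 (gene PTPN11). In bacteria it is maintained at high copy from a ColE1/pUC-type origin and selected with ampicillin through the β-lactamase gene. An f1 phage origin is also present. The annotated sequence additionally carries a blasticidin S deaminase (BSD) cassette driven by tandem SV40 early and EM7 promoters and ended by an SV40 poly(A) signal, which would allow blasticidin selection of transfected mammalian cells, although the catalogue entry does not list a mammalian marker. Short fragments annotated as bleomycin-resistance, lacI, small t antigen, SRα and CMV enhancer sequences appear to be backbone remnants rather than functional units.

The expression cassette is driven by the strong constitutive human EF-1α promoter, with a T7 promoter lying between it and the coding region, and is terminated by the bovine growth hormone polyadenylation signal. The open reading frame encodes full-length SHP2 carrying the Q510K substitution, fused directly at its C-terminus to TurboID, an engineered E. coli biotin ligase that rapidly biotinylates nearby proteins when biotin is supplied. A sequence annotated as the HIV Rev nuclear export signal follows TurboID. The plasmid name indicates an N-terminal myc epitope, but this tag is not called in the feature table. The associated publication title concerns remodeled interactomes and altered localization of pathogenic SHP2 variants, so this construct is suited to capturing and identifying, by streptavidin enrichment and mass spectrometry, proteins near the Q510K mutant for comparison with other SHP2 forms.
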