Addgene plasmid #245251: pEF myc-SHP2(Q510K)-TurboID
Purpose: Proximity-labeling proteomics with SHP2
Depositing lab: Neel Shah. Depositing organization: Columbia University. Publication: Proximity-labeling proteomics reveals remodeled interactomes and altered localization of pathogenic SHP2 variants. van Vlimmeren AE, Tang LC, Jiang Z, Iyer A, Voleti R, Krismer K, Gaublomme JT, Jovanovic M, Shah NH. bioRxiv [Preprint]. 2025 Mar 21:2025.02.26.640373. doi: 10.1101/2025.02.26.640373. PubMed 40661614.
Backbone
  Vector backbone: pEF
  Vector type: Mammalian Expression
Growth in bacteria
  Bacterial resistance: Ampicillin, 100 μg/mL
  Growth temperature: 37°C
  Growth strain: DH5alpha
  Copy number: High Copy
Gene/Insert
  Gene/Insert name: SHP2 full-length
  Species: H. sapiens (human)
  Mutation: Q510K
  Tag / fusion protein: TurboID (C terminal on insert)
  Cloning method: Gibson Cloning
Terms and licenses: Academic/Nonprofit Terms; Industry Terms: Not Available to Industry
How to cite: pEF myc-SHP2(Q510K)-TurboID was a gift from Neel Shah (Addgene plasmid # 245251 ; http://n2t.net/addgene:245251 ; RRID:Addgene_245251)
